Addgene plasmid #109945: pHH0103_NR6A1_Hormone-recep
Purpose: Protein expression and purification of NR6A1_Hormone-recep
Depositing lab: Sachdev Sidhu. Depositing organization: University of Toronto. Publication: Large-scale survey and database of high affinity ligands for peptide recognition modules. Teyra J, Kelil A, Jain S, Helmy M, Jajodia R, Hooda Y, Gu J, D'Cruz AA, Nicholson SE, Min J, Sudol M, Kim PM, Bader GD, Sidhu SS. Mol Syst Biol. 2020 Dec;16(12):e9310. doi: 10.15252/msb.20199310. PubMed 33438817.
Backbone
  Vector backbone: pHH0103
  Vector type: Bacterial Expression
Growth in bacteria
  Bacterial resistance: Ampicillin, 100 μg/mL
  Growth temperature: 37°C
  Growth strain: DH5alpha
  Copy number: Low Copy
Gene/Insert
  Gene/Insert name: NR6A1_Hormone-recep
  Species: H. sapiens (human)
  Cloning method: Restriction Enzyme; 5′ cloning site Sfi1 (unknown if destroyed); 3′ cloning site Not1 (unknown if destroyed)
Terms and licenses: Academic/Nonprofit Terms; Industry Terms: Not Available to Industry
How to cite: pHH0103_NR6A1_Hormone-recep was a gift from Sachdev Sidhu (Addgene plasmid # 109945 ; http://n2t.net/addgene:109945 ; RRID:Addgene_109945)
