[The description below was written by a language model from this plasmid's Addgene catalogue record and pLannotate feature annotations shown in this document.]
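Description:
pHH0103_NR6A1_Hormone-recep is a 7.5 kb bacterial expression plasmid built on the pHH0103 backbone for producing and purifying the hormone-receptor (ligand-binding-type) domain of human NR6A1, an orphan nuclear receptor also known as GCNF. It is maintained in E. coli through a ColE1/pBR322-type origin and selected with ampicillin via the β-lactamase gene. The catalogue lists it as low copy. The pBR322-derived bom region and interrupted fragments of rop are annotated, with an f1 phage origin inserted between the rop fragments.

The expression cassette is driven by the IPTG-inducible tac promoter with a downstream lac operator, and the plasmid carries its own lacI gene under the lacIq promoter, so that transcription stays tightly repressed until induction. The annotated coding features run in order as an N-terminal 6xHis tag, Schistosoma japonicum glutathione S-transferase, and then an approximately 800 bp NR6A1 fragment cloned between SfiI and NotI sites. This arrangement suggests a His-GST-domain fusion suitable for nickel or glutathione affinity purification, although the table does not explicitly confirm a single continuous reading frame. An fd terminator lies just after the insert.

Downstream of the terminator are two fragments of M13 gene III, and elsewhere there are remnants of the tetracycline resistance gene and its promoter. These, together with the f1 origin, look like leftovers from a phagemid display ancestor rather than functional parts of the expression unit, though the record does not comment on them. According to the associated publication title, the plasmid belongs to a large-scale survey of high-affinity ligands for peptide recognition modules. In such work, purified tagged domains would plausibly serve as targets for binding selections, but the record states only expression and purification as the purpose.
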