Features (pLannotate 1.2.2; 21 found; start..end, strand, type, name):
      1..29      +  promoter       tac promoter: strong E. coli promoter; hybrid between the trp and lac UV5 promoters
     37..53      +  protein_bind   lac operator: The lac repressor binds to the lac operator to inhibit transcription in E. coli. This inhibition can be relieved by adding lactose or isopropyl-β-D-thiogalactopyranoside (IPTG). lac repressor encoded by lacI
    138..155     +  CDS            6xHis: 6xHis affinity tag
    171..824     +  CDS            GST26_SCHJA: Experimental evidence at protein level: Swiss-Prot protein existence level 1. GST isoenzymes appear to play a central role in the parasite detoxification system. Other functions are also suspected including a role in increasing the solubility of haematin in the parasite gut. From Schistosoma japonicum (Blood fluke).
    897..1700    +  CDS            NR6A1 (fragment): NR6A1_HUMAN - Also known as GCNF. Experimental evidence at protein level: Swiss-Prot protein existence level 1. Orphan nuclear receptor. Binds to a response element containing the sequence 5'-TCAAGGTCA-3'. May be involved in the regulation of gene expression in germ cell development during gametogenesis (By similarity). From Homo sapiens (Human).
   1716..1763    +  terminator     fd terminator (sequence withheld): central terminator from bacteriophage fd (Otsuka and Kunisawa, 1982)
   1768..1980    +  CDS            M13 gene III (fragment) (sequence partly withheld): pIII; III; minor coat protein
   1995..2465    +  CDS            M13 gene III (fragment) (sequence partly withheld): pIII; III; minor coat protein
   2487..2557    +  CDS            TcR (fragment): tetracycline efflux protein; tet; confers resistance to tetracycline
   2799..3179    -  CDS            YPB1_ECOLX: Protein predicted: Swiss-Prot protein existence level 4. From Escherichia coli.
   3196..3347    +  CDS            rop (fragment): Rop protein, which maintains plasmids at low copy number; rop
   3383..3811    -  rep_origin     f1 ori (sequence partly withheld): f1 bacteriophage origin of replication; arrow indicates direction of (+) strand synthesis
   3820..3859    +  CDS            rop (fragment): Rop protein, which maintains plasmids at low copy number; rop
   3961..4101    +  misc_feature   bom: basis of mobility region from pBR322
   4287..4874    -  rep_origin     ori: high-copy-number ColE1/pMB1/pBR322/pUC origin of replication
   5045..5905    -  CDS            AmpR: β-lactamase; bla; confers resistance to ampicillin, carbenicillin, and related antibiotics
   5906..6010    -  promoter       AmpR promoter: bla
   6119..6196    +  promoter       lacIq promoter: lacI (mutant); In the lacIq allele, a single base change in the promoter boosts expression of the lacI gene about 10-fold.
   6197..7279    +  CDS            lacI: lac repressor; lacI; The lac repressor binds to the lac operator to inhibit transcription in E. coli. This inhibition can be relieved by adding lactose or isopropyl-β-D-thiogalactopyranoside (IPTG).
   7292..7313    +  protein_bind   CAP binding site: CAP binding activates transcription in the presence of cAMP. E. coli catabolite activator protein
   7332..7349    +  promoter       tet promoter (fragment): E. coli promoter for tetracycline efflux protein gene
>Addgene plasmid #109945 | pHH0103_NR6A1_Hormone-recep | addgene full sequence | sequence record 215194 | Addgene NGS Result
TTGACAATTAATCATCGGCTCGTATAATGTGTGGAATTGTGAGCGGATAACAATTTCACACAGGAAACAG
CCAGTCCGTTTAGGTGTTTTCACGAGCACTTCACCAACAAGGACCATAGATTATGAAAATCGAAGAACAC
CATCACCATCACCATTCCAGCGGTAAGCTTATGTCCCCTATACTAGGTTATTGGAAAATTAAGGGCCTTG
TGCAACCCACTCGACTTCTTTTGGAATATCTTGAAGAAAAATATGAAGAGCATTTGTATGAGCGCGATGA
AGGTGATAAATGGCGAAACAAAAAGTTTGAATTGGGTTTGGAGTTTCCCAATCTTCCTTATTATATTGAT
GGTGATGTTAAATTAACACAGTCTATGGCCATCATACGTTATATAGCTGACAAGCACAACATGTTGGGTG
GTTGTCCAAAAGAGCGTGCAGAGATTTCAATGCTTGAAGGAGCGGTTTTGGATATTAGATACGGTGTTTC
GAGAATTGCATATAGTAAAGACTTTGAAACTCTCAAAGTTGATTTTCTTAGCAAGCTACCTGAAATGCTG
AAAATGTTCGAAGATCGTTTATGTCATAAAACATATTTAAATGGTGATCATGTAACCCATCCTGACTTCA
TGTTGTATGACGCTCTTGATGTTGTTTTATACATGGACCCAATGTGCCTGGATGCGTTCCCAAAATTAGT
TTGTTTTAAAAAACGTATTGAAGCTATCCCACAAATTGATAAGTACTTGAAATCCAGCAAGTATATAGCA
TGGCCTTTGCAGGGCTGGCAAGCCACGTTTGGTGGTGGCGACCATCCTCCAAAATCGGATCTGGAAGTTC
TGTTCCAGGGGCCCCTGTCCAGCGGTCTGGTTCCGCGTGGTTCCGGTACCGCGGCCCAGCCGGCCGGTAT
GAGCGTTCCGCCTCATTATCAGTATATTCCGCACCTGTTTAGCTATAGCGGTCATAGTCCGCTGCTGCCT
CAGCAGGCACGTAGCCTGGATCCGCAGAGCTATAGTCTGATTCATCAGCTGCTGTCTGCAGAAGATCTGG
AACCGCTGGGCACCCCGATGCTGATTGAAGATGGTTATGCAGTTACCCAGGCAGAACTGTTTGCACTGCT
GTGTCGTCTGGCAGATGAACTGCTGTTTCGCCAGATTGCATGGATCAAAAAACTGCCGTTTTTCTGCGAA
CTGAGCATCAAAGATTATACCTGTCTGCTGAGCAGTACCTGGCAAGAACTGATTCTGCTGTCAAGCCTGA
CCGTTTATAGCAAACAAATTTTTGGTGAACTGGCCGATGTTACCGCAAAATATAGCCCGAGTGATGAAGA
ACTGCATCGTTTTTCAGATGAAGGCATGGAAGTTATTGAACGCCTGATCTATCTGTATCACAAATTTCAC
CAGCTGAAAGTGAGCAACGAAGAATATGCATGTATGAAGGCCATCAACTTTCTGAATCAGGATATTCGTG
GTCTGACCAGCGCAAGCCAGCTGGAACAGCTGAATAAACGTTATTGGTATATTTGCCAGGACTTTACCGA
GTACAAATACACCCATCAGCCGAATCGTTTTCCGGATCTGATGATGTGTCTGCCGGAAATTCGTTATATT
GCCGGTAAAATGGTTAATGTGCCTCTGGAACAACTGCCTCTGCTGTTCAAAGTTGTTCTGCATAGCTGTA
AAACCAGCGTGGGTAAAGAAGCGGCCGCATA
[142 nt withheld, positions 1712-1853]
C
[98 nt withheld, positions 1855-1952]
AGTTTGTACTGGTGACGAAACTCAGTGTCTAGCTAGAGTGGC
[149 nt withheld, positions 1995-2143]
T
[41 nt withheld, positions 2145-2185]
T
[62 nt withheld, positions 2187-2248]
A
[35 nt withheld, positions 2250-2284]
CCTCCCTCAATCGGTTGAATGTCGCCCTTTTGTCTTTGGCGCTGGTAAACCATATGAA
[86 nt withheld, positions 2343-2428]
T
[54 nt withheld, positions 2430-2483]
CTAGCGCCGCCCTATACCTTGTCTGCCTCCCCGCGTTGCGTCGCGGTGCATGGAGCCGGGCCACCTCGAC
CTGAATGGAAGCCGGCGGCACCTCGCTAACGGATTCACCACTCCAAGAATTGGAGCCAATCAATTCTTGC
GGAGAACTGTGAATGCGCAAACCAACCCTTGGCAGAACATATCCATCGCGTCCGCCATCTCCAGCAGCCG
CACGCGGCGCATCTCGGGCAGCGTTGGGTCCTGGCCACGGGTGCGCATGATCGTGCTCCTGTCGTTGAGG
ACCCGGCTAGGCTGGCGGGGTTGCCTTACTGGTTAGCAGAATGAATCACCGATACGCGAGCGAACGTGAA
GCGACTGCTGCTGCAAAACGTCTGCGACCTGAGCAACAACATGAATGGTCTTCGGTTTCCGTGTTTCGTA
AAGTCTGGAAACGCGGAAGTCAGCGCCCTGCACCATTATGTTCCGGATCTGCATCGCAGGATGCTGCTGG
CTACCCTGTGGAACACCTACATCTGTATTAACGAAGCGCTGGCATTGACCCTGAGTGATTTTTCTCTGGT
CCCGCCGCATCCATACCGCCAGTTGTTTACCCTCACAACGTTCCAGTAACCGGGCATGTTCATCATCAGT
AACCCGTATCGTGAGCATCCTCTCTCGTTTCATCGGTATCATTACCCCCATGAACAGAAATCCCCCTTAC
ACGGAGGCATCAGTGACCAAACAGGAAAAAACCGCCCTTAACATGGCCCGCTTTATCAGAAGCCAGACAT
TAACGCTTCTGGAGAAACTCAACGAGCTGGACGCGGATGAACAGGCAGACATCTGTGAATCGCTTCACGA
CCACGCTGATGAGCTTTACCGCAGGATCCGCGAAATTGTAAGCGTTAATATTTTGTTAAAATTCGCGTTA
AATTTTTGTTAAATCAGCTCATTTTTTAACCAATAGGCCGAAATCGGCAAAATCCCTTATAAATCAAAAG
AATAGACCGAGATAGGGT
[37 nt withheld, positions 3482-3518]
AAAGAACGTGGACTCCAACGTCAAAGG
[49 nt withheld, positions 3546-3594]
T
[91 nt withheld, positions 3596-3686]
G
[124 nt withheld, positions 3688-3811]
CGCGGATCCTGCCTCGCGCGTTTCGGTGATGACGGTGAAAACCTCTGACACATGCAGCTCCCGGAGACGG
TCACAGCTTGTCTGTAAGCGGATGCCGGGAGCAGACAAGCCCGTCAGGGCGCGTCAGCGGGTGTTGGCGG
GTGTCGGGGCGCAGCCATGACCCAGTCACGTAGCGATAGCGGAGTGTATACTGGCTTAACTATGCGGCAT
CAGAGCAGATTGTACTGAGAGTGCACCATATGCGGTGTGAAATACCGCACAGATGCGTAAGGAGAAAATA
CCGCATCAGGCGCTCTTCCGCTTCCTCGCTCACTGACTCGCTGCGCTCGGTCGTTCGGCTGCGGCGAGCG
GTATCAGCTCACTCAAAGGCGGTAATACGGTTATCCACAGAATCAGGGGATAACGCAGGAAAGAACATGT
GAGCAAAAGGCCAGCAAAAGGCCAGGAACCGTAAAAAGGCCGCGTTGCTGGCGTTTTTCCATAGGCTCCG
CCCCCCTGACGAGCATCACAAAAATCGACGCTCAAGTCAGAGGTGGCGAAACCCGACAGGACTATAAAGA
TACCAGGGTTTCCCCCTGGAAGCTCCCTCGTGCGCTCTCCTGTTCCGACCCTGCCGCTTACCGGATACCT
GTCCGCCTTTCTCCCTTCGGGAAGCGTGGCGCTTTCTCATAGCTCACGCTGTAGGTATCTCAGTTCGGTG
TAGGTCGTTCGCTCCAAGCTGGGCTGTGTGCACGAACCCCCCGTTCAGCCCGACCGCTGCGCCTTATCCG
GTAACTATCGTCTTGAGTCCAACCCGGTAAGACACGACTTATCGCCACTGGCAGCAGCCACTGGTAACAG
GATTAGCAGAGCGAGGTATGTAGGCGGTGCTACAGAGTTCTTGAAGTGGTGGCCTAACTACGGCTACACT
AGAAGGACAGTATTTGGTATCTGCGCTCTGCTGAAGCCAGTTACCTTCGGAAAAAGAGTTGGTAGCTCTT
GATCCGGCAAACAAACCACCGCTGGTAGCGGTGGTTTTTTTGTTTGCAAGCAGCAGATTACGCGCAGAAA
AAAAGGATCTCAAGAAGATCCTTTGATCTTTTCTACGGGGTCTGACGCTCAGTGGAACGAAAACTCACGT
TAAGGGATTTTGGTCATGAGATTATCAAAAAGGATCTTCACCTAGATCCTTTTAAATTAAAAATGAAGTT
TTAAATCAATCTAAAGTATATATGAGTAAACTTGGTCTGACAGTTACCAATGCTTAATCAGTGAGGCACC
TATCTCAGCGATCTGTCTATTTCGTTCATCCATAGTTGCCTGACTCCCCGTCGTGTAGATAACTACGATA
CGGGAGGGCTTACCATCTGGCCCCAGTGCTGCAATGATACCGCGAGACCCACGCTCACCGGCTCCAGATT
TATCAGCAATAAACCAGCCAGCCGGAAGGGCCGAGCGCAGAAGTGGTCCTGCAACTTTATCCGCCTCCAT
CCAGTCTATTAATTGTTGCCGGGAAGCTAGAGTAAGTAGTTCGCCAGTTAATAGTTTGCGCAACGTTGTT
GCCATTGCTGCAGGCATCGTGGTGTCACGCTCGTCGTTTGGTATGGCTTCATTCAGCTCCGGTTCCCAAC
GATCAAGGCGAGTTACATGATCCCCCATGTTGTGCAAAAAAGCGGTTAGCTCCTTCGGTCCTCCGATCGT
TGTCAGAAGTAAGTTGGCCGCAGTGTTATCACTCATGGTTATGGCAGCACTGCATAATTCTCTTACTGTC
ATGCCATCCGTAAGATGCTTTTCTGTGACTGGTGAGTACTCAACCAAGTCATTCTGAGAATAGTGTATGC
GGCGACCGAGTTGCTCTTGCCCGGCGTCAACACGGGATAATACCGCGCCACATAGCAGAACTTTAAAAGT
GCTCATCATTGGAAAACGTTCTTCGGGGCGAAAACTCTCAAGGATCTTACCGCTGTTGAGATCCAGTTCG
ATGTAACCCACTCGTGCACCCAACTGATCTTCAGCATCTTTTACTTTCACCAGCGTTTCTGGGTGAGCAA
AAACAGGAAGGCAAAATGCCGCAAAAAAGGGAATAAGGGCGACACGGAAATGTTGAATACTCATACTCTT
CCTTTTTCAATATTATTGAAGCATTTATCAGGGTTATTGTCTCATGAGCGGATACATATTTGAATGTATT
TAGAAAAATAAACAAATAGGGGTTCCGCGCACATTTCCCCGAAAAGTGCCACCTGACGTCTAAGAAACCA
TTATTATCATGACATTAACCTATAAAAATAGGCGTATCACGAGGCCCTTTCGTCTTCAAGAATTCCCGAC
ACCATCGAATGGTGCAAAACCTTTCGCGGTATGGCATGATAGCGCCCGGAAGAGAGTCAATTCAGGGTGG
TGAATGTGAAACCAGTAACGTTATACGATGTCGCAGAGTATGCCGGTGTCTCTTATCAGACCGTTTCCCG
CGTGGTGAACCAGGCCAGCCACGTTTCTGCGAAAACGCGGGAAAAAGTGGAAGCGGCGATGGCGGAGCTG
AATTACATTCCCAACCGCGTGGCACAACAACTGGCGGGCAAACAGTCGTTGCTGATTGGCGTTGCCACCT
CCAGTCTGGCCCTGCACGCGCCGTCGCAAATTGTCGCGGCGATTAAATCTCGCGCCGATCAACTGGGTGC
CAGCGTGGTGGTGTCGATGGTAGAACGAAGCGGCGTCGAAGCCTGTAAAGCGGCGGTGCACAATCTTCTC
GCGCAACGCGTCAGTGGGCTGATCATTAACTATCCGCTGGATGACCAGGATGCCATTGCTGTGGAAGCTG
CCTGCACTAATGTTCCGGCGTTATTTCTTGATGTCTCTGACCAGACACCCATCAACAGTATTATTTTCTC
CCATGAAGACGGTACGCGACTGGGCGTGGAGCATCTGGTCGCATTGGGTCACCAGCAAATCGCGCTGTTA
GCGGGCCCATTAAGTTCTGTCTCGGCGCGTCTGCGTCTGGCTGGCTGGCATAAATATCTCACTCGCAATC
AAATTCAGCCGATAGCGGAACGGGAAGGCGACTGGAGTGCCATGTCCGGTTTTCAACAAACCATGCAAAT
GCTGAATGAGGGCATCGTTCCCACTGCGATGCTGGTTGCCAACGATCAGATGGCGCTGGGCGCAATGCGC
GCCATTACCGAGTCCGGGCTGCGCGTTGGTGCGGATATCTCGGTAGTGGGATACGACGATACCGAAGACA
GCTCATGTTATATCCCGCCGTTAACCACCATCAAACAGGATTTTCGCCTGCTGGGGCAAACCAGCGTGGA
CCGCTTGCTGCAACTCTCTCAGGGCCAGGCGGTGAAGGGCAATCAGCTGTTGCCCGTCTCACTGGTGAAA
AGAAAAACCACCCTGGCGCCCAATACGCAAACCGCCTCTCCCCGCGCGTTGGCCGATTCATTAATGCAGC
TGGCACGACAGGTTTCCCGACTGGAAAGCGGGCAGTGAGCGCAACGCAATTAATGTAAGTTAGCTCACTC
ATTAGGCACAATTCTCATGTTTGACAGCTTATCATCGACTGCACGGTGCACCAATGCTTCTGGCGTCAGG
CAGCCATCGGAAGCTGTGGTATGGCTGTGCAGGTCGTAAATCACTGCATAATTCGTGTCGCTCAAGGCGC
ACTCCCGTTCTGGATAATGTTTTTTGCGCCGACATCATAACGGTTCTGGCAAATATTCTGAAATGAGCTG
